Addgene plasmid #29115: pEMS1229
Purpose: Expression of the reporter gene under the control of the MiniPromoter in this plasmid has not been tested
Depositing lab: Elizabeth Simpson. Publication: A regulatory toolbox of MiniPromoters to drive selective expression in the brain. Portales-Casamar E, Swanson DJ, Liu L, de Leeuw CN, Banks KG, Ho Sui SJ, Fulton DL, Ali J, Amirabbasi M, Arenillas DJ, Babyak N, Black SF, Bonaguro RJ, Brauer E, Candido TR, Castellarin M, Chen J, Chen Y, Cheng JC, Chopra V, Docking TR, Dreolini L, D'Souza CA, Flynn EK, Glenn R, Hatakka K, Hearty TG, Imanian B, Jiang S, Khorasan-zadeh S, Komljenovic I, Laprise S, Liao NY, Lim JS, Lithwick S, Liu F, Liu J, Lu M, McConechy M, McLeod AJ, Milisavljevic M, Mis J, O'Connor K, Palma B, Palmquist DL, Schmouth JF, Swanson MI, Tam B, Ticoll A, Turner JL, Varhol R, Vermeulen J, Watkins RF, Wilson G, Wong BK, Wong SH, Wong TY, Yang GS, Ypsilanti AR, Jones SJ, Holt RA, Goldowitz D, Wasserman WW, Simpson EM. Proc Natl Acad Sci U S A. 2010 Sep 21. 107(38):16589-94. 10.1073/pnas.1009158107 PubMed 20807748.
Backbone
  Vector backbone: pEMS1307
  Backbone size w/o insert (bp): 16482
  Vector type: Pleiades Promoter Project [sic, Pleaides Plieades]
Growth in bacteria
  Bacterial resistance: Ampicillin, 100 μg/mL
  Growth temperature: 37°C
  Growth strain: DH5alpha
  Growth instructions: DH10B
  Copy number: High Copy
Gene/Insert
  Gene/Insert name: Ple203 (alt names: SLC7A5; Solute carrier family 7, member 5)
  Species: H. sapiens (human)
  Insert size (bp): 2246
  Entrez Gene: SLC7A5 (a.k.a. 4F2LC, CD98, D16S469E, E16, LAT1, MPE16)
  Tag / fusion protein: EGFP-NLS (C terminal on backbone)
  Cloning method: Restriction Enzyme; 5′ cloning site FseI (unknown if destroyed); 3′ cloning site FseI (unknown if destroyed)
  Sequencing primers: 5′ Unknown
Terms and licenses: Academic/Nonprofit Terms; Industry Terms: Not Available to Industry
How to cite: pEMS1229 was a gift from Elizabeth Simpson (Addgene plasmid # 29115 ; http://n2t.net/addgene:29115 ; RRID:Addgene_29115)
