[The description below was written by a language model from this plasmid's Addgene catalogue record.]
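Description:
pEMS1229 is a plasmid from the Pleiades Promoter Project, a resource of compact human-derived "MiniPromoters" designed to drive selective gene expression in defined brain regions and cell types. It is built on the large pEMS1307 backbone (about 16.5 kb without insert), is maintained in E. coli as a high-copy plasmid, and is selected with ampicillin. The record provides no feature table, so the remaining content of this sizeable backbone, including the origin of replication and any elements intended for use in mammalian cells or mice, is not stated here.

The insert is Ple203, a 2,246 bp MiniPromoter assembled from human regulatory sequence of SLC7A5 (solute carrier family 7 member 5, also known as LAT1 or CD98 light chain), a gene encoding an amino acid transporter subunit. It was cloned into an FseI site on both ends, so orientation depends on the particular clone, and it is unknown whether the sites remain intact. Although the catalogue lists EGFP-NLS as a C-terminal tag on the backbone, the insert is a promoter rather than a coding sequence. The arrangement is therefore best read as Ple203 placed upstream of a backbone-encoded EGFP reporter carrying a nuclear localisation signal, which concentrates fluorescence in the nucleus and makes it easier to identify and count individual expressing cells.

The construct is intended for assessing whether the SLC7A5-derived MiniPromoter reproduces a restricted expression pattern. However, the depositor explicitly notes that reporter expression under this MiniPromoter has not been tested in this plasmid, so its activity and specificity remain unvalidated.
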