>Addgene plasmid #29115 | pEMS1229 | addgene partial sequence | sequence record 37902 | EGFP-N 5'-CGTCGCCGTCCAGCTCGACCAG-3'
ACCATGGTGGCGGAAGTTCCTATACCTTTTGAAGAATAGGAACTTCGGAATAGGAACTTCGGCGCGCCAC
GCGTGGCCGGCCTGGGACACCCGGGAGCCGCGGCCCAGCGAGCAGTGTGCGCGCCGCCCGCCGCCCGCAG
CTGCGTCAGGAACCCCGCCCGCGCCGCCTTTTAGGCCCCGGCCCGCCGGCCCCGCCCACCGTCCGCGGCT
CCTCCCCGCCCCGTGGCCCGGCCCCGTTCCTCAGCCCCGCCCCCTCGGCCCAGCTCGGAGCACGTGCGTC
GTCCGGCCCAGCCTGGCGGGCTATTCCCAGGCCCGCGTGGTCCTCGAAGGCCCCAGTCCTCCTGCTTCAT
GGAGACCCCGGCCTCGCGACCTCCCCCCTCCCGGCGCCCGCGTCATCCCAGCCCGTCCTCCCAGATGCGC
CTGGGCGGGGCCTGGCAGTCAGGGNGCGCCCCTTCACCCACTGGCCCGCAGCCTCTCGTCAAGCCTGGGA
GCGGGCAGTGCACCAGGGCTGGCCTGAGGCCAAGGATGGAGTTTGGGGTACCCCCC
